>Addgene plasmid #73128 | Galectin3-CD4d3+4-bio | depositor full sequence | sequence record 137106 | Galectin3-CD4d3+4-bio sequence 7334 bps
GTCGACCTCCATCACGGCCTATAAGAGTGAGGGGGAGTCAGCGGAGTTCTCCTTCCCACTCAACCTTGGA
GAGGAAAGCCTGCAGGGAGAGTTGAGATGGAAGGCAGAGAAGGCTCCTTCTTCCCAGTCCTGGATCACCT
TCTCCCTAAAGAACCAAAAGGTGTCTGTGCAGAAGTCTACTAGCAACCCCAAGTTCCAGCTGTCCGAAAC
GCTCCCACTCACCCTTCAGATACCCCAGGTCTCCCTTCAGTTTGCTGGTTCTGGCAACCTGACCCTGACT
CTGGACAGAGGGATACTGTATCAGGAAGTGAACCTGGTGGTGATGAAAGTGACTCAGCCCGACAGCAACA
CTTTGACCTGTGAGGTGATGGGACCCACCTCACCCAAGATGAGACTGATCTTGAAGCAGGAGAATCAGGA
GGCCAGGGTCTCCAGGCAGGAGAAAGTGATTCAAGTGCAGGCCCCTGAAGCAGGGGTGTGGCAATGTCTA
CTGAGTGAAGGTGAAGAGGTCAAGATGGACTCCAAGATCCAGGTTTTATCCAAAGGGTTGAATTCCGGAT
CACTGCATCATATTCTGGATGCACAGAAAATGGTGTGGAATCATCGTTAAGTCTAGACACGTGATTAATT
AAGGATCCCCCGACCTCGACCTCTGGCTAATAAAGGAAATTTATTTTCATTGCAATAGTGTGTTGGAATT
TTTTGTGTCTCTCACTCGGAAGGACATATGGGAGGGCAAATCATTTGGTCGAGATCCCTCGGAGATCTCT
AGCTAGAGGATCGATCCCCGCCCCGGACGAACTAAACCTGACTACGACATCTCTGCCCCTTCTTCGCGGG
GCAGTGCATGTAATCCCTTCAGTTGGTTGGTACAACTTGCCAACTGGGCCCTGTTCCACATGTGACACGG
GGGGGGACCAAACACAAAGGGGTTCTCTGACTGTAGTTGACATCCTTATAAATGGATGTGCACATTTGCC
AACACTGAGTGGCTTTCATCCTGGAGCAGACTTTGCAGTCTGTGGACTGCAACACAACATTGCCTTTATG
TGTAACTCTTGGCTGAAGCTCTTACACCAATGCTGGGGGACATGTACCTCCCAGGGGCCCAGGAAGACTA
CGGGAGGCTACACCAACGTCAATCAGAGGGGCCTGTGTAGCTACCGATAAGCGGACCCTCAAGAGGGCAT
TAGCAATAGTGTTTATAAGGCCCCCTTGTTAACCCTAAACGGGTAGCATATGCTTCCCGGGTAGTAGTAT
ATACTATCCAGACTAACCCTAATTCAATAGCATATGTTACCCAACGGGAAGCATATGCTATCGAATTAGG
GTTAGTAAAAGGGTCCTAAGGAACAGCGATATCTCCCACCCCATGAGCTGTCACGGTTTTATTTACATGG
GGTCAGGATTCCACGAGGGTAGTGAACCATTTTAGTCACAAGGGCAGTGGCTGAAGATCAAGGAGCGGGC
AGTGAACTCTCCTGAATCTTCGCCTGCTTCTTCATTCTCCTTCGTTTAGCTAATAGAATAACTGCTGAGT
TGTGAACAGTAAGGTGTATGTGAGGTGCTCGAAAACAAGGTTTCAGGTGACGCCCCCAGAATAAAATTTG
GACGGGGGGTTCAGTGGTGGCATTGTGCTATGACACCAATATAACCCTCACAAACCCCTTGGGCAATAAA
TACTAGTGTAGGAATGAAACATTCTGAATATCTTTAACAATAGAAATCCATGGGGTGGGGACAAGCCGTA
AAGACTGGATGTCCATCTCACACGAATTTATGGCTATGGGCAACACATAATCCTAGTGCAATATGATACT
GGGGTTATTAAGATGTGTCCCAGGCAGGGACCAAGACAGGTGAACCATGTTGTTACACTCTATTTGTAAC
AAGGGGAAAGAGAGTGGACGCCGACAGCAGCGGACTCCACTGGTTGTCTCTAACACCCCCGAAAATTAAA
CGGGGCTCCACGCCAATGGGGCCCATAAACAAAGACAAGTGGCCACTCTTTTTTTTGAAATTGTGGAGTG
GGGGCACGCGTCAGCCCCCACACGCCGCCCTGCGGTTTTGGACTGTAAAATAAGGGTGTAATAACTTGGC
TGATTGTAACCCCGCTAACCACTGCGGTCAAACCACTTGCCCACAAAACCACTAATGGCACCCCGGGGAA
TACCTGCATAAGTAGGTGGGCGGGCCAAGATAGGGGCGCGATTGCTGCGATCTGGAGGACAAATTACACA
CACTTGCGCCTGAGCGCCAAGCACAGGGTTGTTGGTCCTCATATTCACGAGGTCGCTGAGAGCACGGTGG
GCTAATGTTGCCATGGGTAGCATATACTACCCAAATATCTGGATAGCATATGCTATCCTAATCTATATCT
GGGTAGCATAGGCTATCCTAATCTATATCTGGGTAGCATATGCTATCCTAATCTATATCTGGGTAGTATA
TGCTATCCTAATTTATATCTGGGTAGCATAGGCTATCCTAATCTATATCTGGGTAGCATATGCTATCCTA
ATCTATATCTGGGTAGTATATGCTATCCTAATCTGTATCCGGGTAGCATATGCTATCCTAATAGAGATTA
GGGTAGTATATGCTATCCTAATTTATATCTGGGTAGCATATACTACCCAAATATCTGGATAGCATATGCT
ATCCTAATCTATATCTGGGTAGCATATGCTATCCTAATCTATATCTGGGTAGCATAGGCTATCCTAATCT
ATATCTGGGTAGCATATGCTATCCTAATCTATATCTGGGTAGTATATGCTATCCTAATTTATATCTGGGT
AGCATAGGCTATCCTAATCTATATCTGGGTAGCATATGCTATCCTAATCTATATCTGGGTAGTATATGCT
ATCCTAATCTGTATCCGGGTAGCATATGCTATCCTCATGATAAGCTGTCAAACATGAGAATTTTCTTGAA
GACGAAAGGGCCTCGTGATACGCCTATTTTTATAGGTTAATGTCATGATAATAATGGTTTCTTAGACGTC
AGGTGGCACTTTTCGGGGAAATGTGCGCGGAACCCCTATTTGTTTATTTTTCTAAATACATTCAAATATG
TATCCGCTCATGAGACAATAACCCTGATAAATGCTTCAATAATATTGAAAAAGGAAGAGTATGAGTATTC
AACATTTCCGTGTCGCCCTTATTCCCTTTTTTGCGGCATTTTGCCTTCCTGTTTTTGCTCACCCAGAAAC
GCTGGTGAAAGTAAAAGATGCTGAAGATCAGTTGGGTGCACGAGTGGGTTACATCGAACTGGATCTCAAC
AGCGGTAAGATCCTTGAGAGTTTTCGCCCCGAAGAACGTTTTCCAATGATGAGCACTTTTAAAGTTCTGC
TATGTGGCGCGGTATTATCCCGTGTTGACGCCGGGCAAGAGCAACTCGGTCGCCGCATACACTATTCTCA
GAATGACTTGGTTGAGTACTCACCAGTCACAGAAAAGCATCTTACGGATGGCATGACAGTAAGAGAATTA
TGCAGTGCTGCCATAACCATGAGTGATAACACTGCGGCCAACTTACTTCTGACAACGATCGGAGGACCGA
AGGAGCTAACCGCTTTTTTGCACAACATGGGGGATCATGTAACTCGCCTTGATCGTTGGGAACCGGAGCT
GAATGAAGCCATACCAAACGACGAGCGTGACACCACGATGCCTGCAGCAATGGCAACAACGTTGCGCAAA
CTATTAACTGGCGAACTACTTACTCTAGCTTCCCGGCAACAATTAATAGACTGGATGGAGGCGGATAAAG
TTGCAGGACCACTTCTGCGCTCGGCCCTTCCGGCTGGCTGGTTTATTGCTGATAAATCTGGAGCCGGTGA
GCGTGGGTCTCGCGGTATCATTGCAGCACTGGGGCCAGATGGTAAGCCCTCCCGTATCGTAGTTATCTAC
ACGACGGGGAGTCAGGCAACTATGGATGAACGAAATAGACAGATCGCTGAGATAGGTGCCTCACTGATTA
AGCATTGGTAACTGTCAGACCAAGTTTACTCATATATACTTTAGATTGATTTAAAACTTCATTTTTAATT
TAAAAGGATCTAGGTGAAGATCCTTTTTGATAATCTCATGACCAAAATCCCTTAACGTGAGTTTTCGTTC
CACTGAGCGTCAGACCCCGTAGAAAAGATCAAAGGATCTTCTTGAGATCCTTTTTTTCTGCGCGTAATCT
GCTGCTTGCAAACAAAAAAACCACCGCTACCAGCGGTGGTTTGTTTGCCGGATCAAGAGCTACCAACTCT
TTTTCCGAAGGTAACTGGCTTCAGCAGAGCGCAGATACCAAATACTGTTCTTCTAGTGTAGCCGTAGTTA
GGCCACCACTTCAAGAACTCTGTAGCACCGCCTACATACCTCGCTCTGCTAATCCTGTTACCAGTGGCTG
CTGCCAGTGGCGATAAGTCGTGTCTTACCGGGTTGGACTCAAGACGATAGTTACCGGATAAGGCGCAGCG
GTCGGGCTGAACGGGGGGTTCGTGCACACAGCCCAGCTTGGAGCGAACGACCTACACCGAACTGAGATAC
CTACAGCGTGAGCTATGAGAAAGCGCCACGCTTCCCGAAGGGAGAAAGGCGGACAGGTATCCGGTAAGCG
GCAGGGTCGGAACAGGAGAGCGCACGAGGGAGCTTCCAGGGGGAAACGCCTGGTATCTTTATAGTCCTGT
CGGGTTTCGCCACCTCTGACTTGAGCGTCGATTTTTGTGATGCTCGTCAGGGGGGCGGAGCCTATGGAAA
AACGCCAGCAACGCGGCCTTTTTACGGTTCCTGGCCTTTTGCTGGCCTTTTGCTCACATGTTCTTTCCTG
CGTTATCCCCTGATTCTGTGGATAACCGTATTACCGCCTTTGAGTGAGCTGATACCGCTCGCCGCAGCCG
AACGACCGAGCGCAGCGAGTCAGTGAGCGAGGAAGCGGAAGAGCGCCCAATACGCAAACCGCCTCTCCCC
GCGCGTTGGCCGATTCATTAATGCAGCTGGCACGACAGGTTTCCCGACTGGAAAGCGGGCAGTGAGCGCA
ACGCAATTAATGTGAGTTAGCTCACTCATTAGGCACCCCAGGCTTTACACTTTATGCTTCCGGCTCGTAT
GTTGTGTGGAATTGTGAGCGGATAACAATTTCACACAGGAAACAGCTATGACCATGATTACGCCAAGCTC
TAGCTAGAGGTCGACCAATTCTCATGTTTGACAGCTTATCATCGCAGATCCGGGCAACGTTGTTGCCATT
GCTGCAGGCGCAGAACTGGTAGGTATGGAAGATCTATACATTGAATCAATATTGGCAATTAGCCATATTA
GTCATTGGTTATATAGCATAAATCAATATTGGCTATTGGCCATTGCATACGTTGTATCTATATCATAATA
TGTACATTTATATTGGCTCATGTCCAATATGACCGCCATGTTGACATTGATTATTGACTAGTTATTAATA
GTAATCAATTACGGGGTCATTAGTTCATAGCCCATATATGGAGTTCCGCGTTACATAACTTACGGTAAAT
GGCCCGCCTGGCTGACCGCCCAACGACCCCCGCCCATTGACGTCAATAATGACGTATGTTCCCATAGTAA
CGCCAATAGGGACTTTCCATTGACGTCAATGGGTGGAGTATTTACGGTAAACTGCCCACTTGGCAGTACA
TCAAGTGTATCATATGCCAAGTCCGCCCCCTATTGACGTCAATGACGGTAAATGGCCCGCCTGGCATTAT
GCCCAGTACATGACCTTACGGGACTTTCCTACTTGGCAGTACATCTACGTATTAGTCATCGCTATTACCA
TGGTGATGCGGTTTTGGCAGTACACCAATGGGCGTGGATAGCGGTTTGACTCACGGGGATTTCCAAGTCT
CCACCCCATTGACGTCAATGGGAGTTTGTTTTGGCACCAAAATCAACGGGACTTTCCAAAATGTCGTAAT
AACCCCGCCCCGTTGACGCAAATGGGCGGTAGGCGTGTACGGTGGGAGGTCTATATAAGCAGAGCTCGTT
TAGTGAACCGTCAGATCCTCACTCTCTTCCGCATCGCTGTCTGCGAGGGCCAGCTGTTGGGCTCGCGGTT
GAGGACAAACTCTTCGCGGTCTTTCCAGTACTCTTGGATCGGAAACCCGTCGGCCTCCGAACGGTACTCC
GCCACCGAGGGACCTGAGCGAGTCCGCATCGACCGGATCGGAAAACCTCTCGAGAAAGGCGTCTAACCAG
TCACAGTCGCAAGGTAGGCTGAGCACCGTGGCGGGCGGCAGCGGGTGGCGGTCGGGGTTGTTTCTGGCGG
AGGTGCTGCTGATGATGTAATTAAAGTAGGCGGTCTTGAGACGGCGGATGGTCGAGGTGAGGTGTGGCAG
GCTTGAGATCCAGCTGTTGGGGTGAGTACTCCCTCTCAAAAGCGGGCATTACTTCTGCGCTAAGATTGTC
AGTTTCCAAAAACGAGGAGGATTTGATATTCACCTGGCCCGATCTGGCCATACACTTGAGTGACAATGAC
ATCCACTTTGCCTTTCTCTCCACAGGTGTCCACTCCCAGGTCCAAGTTTAAACTGCGGCCGCCACCATGG
CCGACAACTTCAGCCTGCACGACGCCCTGAGCGGCAGCGGCAACCCTAATCCTCAGGGCTGGCCTGGCGC
CTGGGGAAACCAGCCTGCCGGCGCTGGCGGATATCCTGGCGCCTCCTACCCTGGCGCTTACCCCGGACAG
GCCCCTCCCGGAGCATACCCAGGCCAGGCTCCACCAGGCGCTTATCATGGCGCCCCAGGCGCATATCCTG
GGGCTCCAGCACCCGGAGTCTACCCTGGACCTCCAAGCGGACCCGGCGCTTATCCTAGCAGCGGCCAGCC
TTCTGCCCCTGGGGCTTATCCTGCCACCGGCCCTTATGGCGCTCCTGCCGGC
[414 nt withheld, positions 6913-7326]
GGCGCGCC
Features (pLannotate 1.2.2; 19 found; start..end, strand, type, name):
    659..714     +  polyA_signal   β-globin poly(A) signal: rabbit β-globin polyadenylation signal (Gil and Proudfoot, 1987)
   1228..2909    -  rep_origin     oriP (fragment): Epstein-Barr virus oriP replication origin (Yates et al., 2000)
   3036..3140    +  promoter       AmpR promoter: bla
   3141..4001    +  CDS            AmpR: β-lactamase; bla; confers resistance to ampicillin, carbenicillin, and related antibiotics
   4172..4760    +  rep_origin     ori: high-copy-number ColE1/pMB1/pBR322/pUC origin of replication
   4943..5035    +  CDS            lacI (fragment): lac repressor; lacI; The lac repressor binds to the lac operator to inhibit transcription in E. coli. This inhibition can be relieved by adding lactose or isopropyl-β-D-thiogalactopyranoside (IPTG).
   5048..5069    +  protein_bind   CAP binding site: CAP binding activates transcription in the presence of cAMP. E. coli catabolite activator protein
   5084..5114    +  promoter       lac promoter: promoter for the E. coli lac operon
   5122..5138    +  protein_bind   lac operator: The lac repressor binds to the lac operator to inhibit transcription in E. coli. This inhibition can be relieved by adding lactose or isopropyl-β-D-thiogalactopyranoside (IPTG). lac repressor encoded by lacI
   5208..5224    +  promoter       tet promoter (fragment): E. coli promoter for tetracycline efflux protein gene
   5234..5259    -  CDS            bla(M) (fragment): β-lactamase lacking the signal sequence; bla(M); allows cytosolic expression of β-lactamase
   5433..5812    +  enhancer       CMV enhancer: human cytomegalovirus immediate early enhancer
   5814..6013    +  promoter       CMV promoter: human cytomegalovirus (CMV) immediate early promoter
   6081..6119    +  misc_feature   Ad SA (fragment): adenovirus major late transcript splice acceptor (Friedrich and Soriano, 1991)
   6152..6361    -  CDS            PTP (fragment): TERM_ADE02 - Experimental evidence at protein level: Swiss-Prot protein existence level 1. Protein covalently bound to the viral DNA that acts as a primer for viral genomic replication by DNA strand displacement. Assembles on the viral origin of replication in an initiation complex with viral polymerase, DBP, host NFIA and host POU2F1/OCT1. During initiation, the polymerase covalently couples the first dCTP with Ser- 580 of pTP. The terminal protein stimulates the template activity over 20 fold compared to protein-free templates. Neo-synthesized viral genomes are linked to two preterminal prot
   6392..6481    +  intron         chimeric intron (fragment): chimera between introns from adenovirus and immunoglobulin heavy chain genes
   6500..6546    +  CDS            IgH signal sequence (fragment): signal sequence from the mouse immunoglobulin heavy chain variable region
   6577..7326    +  CDS            LGALS3 (sequence partly withheld): LEG3_HUMAN - Also known as MAC2. Experimental evidence at protein level: Swiss-Prot protein existence level 1. Galactose-specific lectin which binds IgE. May mediate with the alpha-3, beta-1 integrin the stimulation by CSPG4 of endothelial cells migration. Together with DMBT1, required for terminal differentiation of columnar epithelial cells during early embryogenesis (By similarity). In the nucleus: acts as a pre-mRNA splicing factor. Involved in acute inflammatory responses including neutrophil activation and adhesion, chemoattraction of monocytes macrophages, opsonization of apoptotic neut
   7318..553     +  CDS            Cd4 (fragment) (across the origin) (sequence partly withheld): CD4_RAT - Experimental evidence at protein level: Swiss-Prot protein existence level 1. Integral membrane glycoprotein that plays an essential role in the immune response and serves multiple functions in responses against both external and internal offenses. In T-cells, functions primarily as a coreceptor for MHC class II molecule:peptide complex. The antigens presented by class II peptides are derived from extracellular proteins while class I peptides are derived from cytosolic proteins. Interacts simultaneously with the T-cell receptor (TCR) and the MHC class II presented by antigen presenti
