[The description below was written by a language model from this plasmid's Addgene catalogue record and pLannotate feature annotations shown in this document.]
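Description:
Galectin3-CD4d3+4-bio is a mammalian expression plasmid built on the pTT3 backbone, part of a set of constructs for producing human erythrocyte surface proteins as soluble recombinant molecules. It is about 7.3 kb in total, is maintained in E. coli through a high-copy ColE1/pUC-type origin, and is selected with ampicillin via the β-lactamase gene. The backbone also carries a fragment of the Epstein-Barr virus oriP, which in cells that supply EBNA1 supports episomal retention and so boosts yields in transient transfection. Small remnants of lac regulatory elements and other cloning-vector sequences are annotated but are not part of the expression unit.

The expression cassette is driven by the human CMV immediate-early enhancer and promoter, followed by adenovirus-derived leader and splice sequences and a chimeric intron fragment that improve mRNA processing. The adenoviral terminal protein fragment annotated on the opposite strand here most likely reflects this leader region rather than a functional gene. A fragment of a mouse immunoglobulin heavy chain signal sequence lies just upstream of the human LGALS3 (galectin-3) coding region, which is cloned between NotI and AscI sites. This arrangement suggests that the normally signal-peptide-less lectin is directed into the secretory pathway. The LGALS3 sequence is fused at its C terminus to domains 3 and 4 of rat CD4, which serve as a common antigenic tag, and then to a biotinylation peptide. The peptide is recorded in the catalogue but not separately annotated in the feature table. A rabbit β-globin polyadenylation signal ends the transcript. The biotinylatable tag would permit capture of the protein on streptavidin surfaces, suiting it to protein interaction screening of the kind used in the associated study to find erythrocyte receptors for Plasmodium falciparum invasion ligands.
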