Addgene plasmid #73128: Galectin3-CD4d3+4-bio
Purpose: EXPRESs plasmid for human erythrocyte surface proteins encoding Galectin3 with rat CD4d3+4-bio
Depositing lab: Gavin Wright. Depositing organization: Wellcome Sanger Institute. Publication: Basigin is a receptor essential for erythrocyte invasion by Plasmodium falciparum. Crosnier C, Bustamante LY, Bartholdson SJ, Bei AK, Theron M, Uchikawa M, Mboup S, Ndir O, Kwiatkowski DP, Duraisingh MT, Rayner JC, Wright GJ. Nature. 2011 Nov 9;480(7378):534-7. doi: 10.1038/nature10606. PubMed 22080952.
Backbone
  Vector backbone: pTT3
  Backbone manufacturer: Yves Durocher, NRC
  Backbone size w/o insert (bp): 6000
  Total vector size (bp): 7334
  Vector type: Mammalian Expression
Growth in bacteria
  Bacterial resistance: Ampicillin, 100 μg/mL
  Growth temperature: 37°C
  Growth strain: DH5alpha
  Copy number: Unknown
Gene/Insert
  Gene/Insert name: LGALS3 (alt name: GAL3)
  Species: H. sapiens (human)
  Entrez Gene: LGALS3 (a.k.a. CBP35, GAL3, GALBP, GALIG, L31, LGALS2, MAC2)
  Promoter: CMV
  Tag / fusion protein: ratCD4d3+4 (C terminal on insert); biotinylation peptide (C terminal on insert)
  Cloning method: Restriction Enzyme; 5′ cloning site NotI (not destroyed); 3′ cloning site AscI (not destroyed)
  Sequencing primers: 5′ CMW fwd
Resource information
  A portion of this plasmid was derived from a plasmid made by: pTT3 was obtained from Yves Durocher, National Research Council of Canada-Biotechnology Research Institute
Terms and licenses: Academic/Nonprofit Terms; Industry Terms: Not Available to Industry
How to cite: Galectin3-CD4d3+4-bio was a gift from Gavin Wright (Addgene plasmid # 73128 ; http://n2t.net/addgene:73128 ; RRID:Addgene_73128)
