>Addgene plasmid #73128 | Galectin3-CD4d3+4-bio | addgene partial sequence | sequence record 140810 | pMT2-F 5'-TTGCCTTTCTCTCCACAGGT-3'
ACTTCAGCCTGCACGACGCCCTGAGCGGCAGCGGCAACCCTAATCCTCAGGGCTGGCCTGGCGCCTGGGG
AAACCAGCCTGCCGGCGCTGGCGGATATCCTGGCGCCTCCTACCCTGGCGCTTACCCCGGACAGGCCCCT
CCCGGAGCATACCCAGGCCAGGCTCCACCAGGCGCTTATCATGGCGCCCCAGGCGCATATCCTGGGGCTC
CAGCACCCGGAGTCTACCCTGGACCTCCAAGCGGACCCGGCGCTTATCCTAGCAGCGGCCAGCCTTCTGC
CCCTGGGGCTTATCCTGCCACCGGCCCTTATGGCGCTCCTGCCGGC
[398 nt withheld, positions 327-724]
